>Addgene plasmid #198754 | pLV[TetOn]-Puro-TRE3G>mNeurog2 | addgene full sequence | sequence record 402871 | Addgene NGS Result
AATGTAGTCTTATGCAATACTCTTGTAGTCTTGCAACATGGTAACGATGAGTTAGCAACATGCCTTACAA
GGAGAGAAAAAGCACCGTGCATGCCGATTGGTGGAAGTAAGGTGGTACGATCGTGCCTTATTAGGAAGGC
AACAGACGGGTCTGACATGGATTGGACGAACCACTGAATTGCCGCATTGCAGAGATATTGTATTTAAGTG
CCTAGCTCGATACATAAACGGGTCTCTCTGGTTAGACCAGATCTGAGCCTGGGAGCTCTCTGGCTAACTA
GGGAACCCACTGCTTAAGCCTCAATAAAGCTTGCCTTGAGTGCTTCAAGTAGTGTGTGCCCGTCTGTTGT
GTGACTCTGGTAACTAGAGATCCCTCAGACCCTTTTAGTCAGTGTGGAAAATCTCTAGCAGTGGCGCCCG
AACAGGGACTTGAAAGCGAAAGGGAAACCAGAGGAGCTCTCTCGACGCAGGACTCGGCTTGCTGAAGCGC
GCACGGCAAGAGGCGAGGGGCGGCGACTGGTGAGTACGCCAAAAATTTTGACTAGCGGAGGCTAGAAGGA
GAGAGATGGGTGCGAGAGCGTCAGTATTAAGCGGGGGAGAATTAGATCGCGATGGGAAAAAATTCGGTTA
AGGCCAGGGGGAAAGAAAAAATATAAATTAAAACATATAGTATGGGCAAGCAGGGAGCTAGAACGATTCG
CAGTTAATCCTGGCCTGTTAGAAACATCAGAAGGCTGTAGACAAATACTGGGACAGCTACAACCATCCCT
TCAGACAGGATCAGAAGAACTTAGATCATTATATAATACAGTAGCAACCCTCTATTGTGTGCATCAAAGG
ATAGAGATAAAAGACACCAAGGAAGCTTTAGACAAGATAGAGGAAGAGCAAAACAAAAGTAAGACCACCG
CACAGCAAGCGGCCGCTGATCTTCAGACCTGGAGGAGGAGATATGAGGGACAATTGGAGAAGTGAATTAT
ATAAATATAAAGTAGTAAAAATTGAACCATTAGGAGTAGCACCCACCAAGGCAAAGAGAAGAGTGGTGCA
GAGAGAAAAAAGAGCAGTGGGAATAGGAGCTTTGTTCCTTGGGTTCTTGGGAGCAGCAGGAAGCACTATG
GGCGCAGCGTCAATGACGCTGACGGTACAGGCCAGACAATTATTGTCTGGTATAGTGCAGCAGCAGAACA
ATTTGCTGAGGGCTATTGAGGCGCAACAGCATCTGTTGCAACTCACAGTCTGGGGCATCAAGCAGCTCCA
GGCAAGAATCCTGGCTGTGGAAAGATACCTAAAGGATCAACAGCTCCTGGGGATTTGGGGTTGCTCTGGA
AAACTCATTTGCACCACTGCTGTGCCTTGGAATGCTAGTTGGAGTAATAAATCTCTGGAACAGATTTGGA
ATCACACGACCTGGATGGAGTGGGACAGAGAAATTAACAATTACACAAGCTTAATACACTCCTTAATTGA
AGAATCGCAAAACCAGCAAGAAAAGAATGAACAAGAATTATTGGAATTAGATAAATGGGCAAGTTTGTGG
AATTGGTTTAACATAACAAATTGGCTGTGGTATATAAAATTATTCATAATGATAGTAGGAGGCTTGGTAG
GTTTAAGAATAGTTTTTGCTGTACTTTCTATAGTGAATAGAGTTAGGCAGGGATATTCACCATTATCGTT
TCAGACCCACCTCCCAACCCCGAGGGGACCCGACAGGCCCGAAGGAATAGAAGAAGAAGGTGGAGAGAGA
GACAGAGACAGATCCATTCGATTAGTGAACGGATCTCGACGGTATCGCTAGCTTTTAAAAGAAAAGGGGG
GATTGGGGGGTACAGTGCAGGGGAAAGAATAGTAGACATAATAGCAACAGACATACAAACTAAAGAATTA
CAAAAACAAATTACAAAAATTCAAAATTTTACTAGTGATTATCGGATCAACTTTGTATAGAAAAGTTGTT
TACTCCCTATCAGTGATAGAGAACGTATGAAGAGTTTACTCCCTATCAGTGATAGAGAACGTATGCAGAC
TTTACTCCCTATCAGTGATAGAGAACGTATAAGGAGTTTACTCCCTATCAGTGATAGAGAACGTATGACC
AGTTTACTCCCTATCAGTGATAGAGAACGTATCTACAGTTTACTCCCTATCAGTGATAGAGAACGTATAT
CCAGTTTACTCCCTATCAGTGATAGAGAACGTATAAGCTTTAGGCGTGTACGGTGGGCGCCTATAAAAGC
AGAGCTCGTTTAGTGAACCGTCAGATCGCCTGGAGCAATTCCACAACACTTTTGTCTTATACCAACTTTC
CGTACCACTTCCTACCCTCGTAAACAAGTTTGTACAAAAAAGCAGGCTGCCACCATGTTCGTCAAATCTG
AGACTCTGGAGTTGAAGGAGGAAGAGGAGGTACTGATGCTGCTGGGCTCGGCTTCCCCGGCCTCGGCGAC
CCTGACCCCGATGTCCTCCAGCGCGGACGAGGAGGAGGACGAGGAGCTGCGCCGGCCGGGCTCCGCGCGT
GGGCAGCGTGGAGCGGAAGCCGGGCAGGGGGTGCAGGGCAGTCCGGCGTCGGGTGCCGGGGGTTGCCGGC
CAGGGCGGCTGCTGGGCCTGATGCACGAGTGCAAGCGTCGCCCGTCGCGCTCACGGGCCGTCTCCCGAGG
TGCCAAGACGGCGGAGACGGTGCAGCGCATCAAGAAGACCCGCAGGCTCAAGGCCAACAACCGCGAGCGC
AACCGCATGCACAACCTAAACGCCGCGCTGGACGCGCTGCGCGAGGTGCTGCCCACCTTCCCCGAGGATG
CCAAGCTCACGAAGATCGAGACGCTGCGCTTCGCCCACAATTACATCTGGGCGCTCACCGAGACTCTGCG
CCTGGCGGACCACTGCGCCGGCGCCGGTGGCCTCCAGGGGGCGCTCTTCACGGAGGCGGTGCTCCTGAGC
CCGGGAGCTGCGCTCGGCGCCAGCGGGGACAGCCCTTCTCCACCTTCCTCCTGGAGCTGCACCAACAGCC
CGGCGTCATCCTCCAACTCCACGTCCCCATACAGCTGCACTTTATCGCCCGCTAGCCCCGGGTCAGACGT
GGACTACTGGCAGCCCCCACCTCCGGAGAAGCATCGTTATGCGCCTCACCTGCCCCTCGCCAGGGACTGT
ATCTAGACCCAGCTTTCTTGTACAAAGTGGTGATAATCGAATTCCGATAATCAACCTCTGGATTACAAAA
TTTGTGAAAGATTGACTGGTATTCTTAACTATGTTGCTCCTTTTACGCTATGTGGATACGCTGCTTTAAT
GCCTTTGTATCATGCTATTGCTTCCCGTATGGCTTTCATTTTCTCCTCCTTGTATAAATCCTGGTTGCTG
TCTCTTTATGAGGAGTTGTGGCCCGTTGTCAGGCAACGTGGCGTGGTGTGCACTGTGTTTGCTGACGCAA
CCCCCACTGGTTGGGGCATTGCCACCACCTGTCAGCTCCTTTCCGGGACTTTCGCTTTCCCCCTCCCTAT
TGCCACGGCGGAACTCATCGCCGCCTGCCTTGCCCGCTGCTGGACAGGGGCTCGGCTGTTGGGCACTGAC
AATTCCGTGGTGTTGTCGGGGAAGCTGACGTCCTTTCCATGGCTGCTCGCCTGTGTTGCCACCTGGATTC
TGCGCGGGACGTCCTTCTGCTACGTCCCTTCGGCCCTCAATCCAGCGGACCTTCCTTCCCGCGGCCTGCT
GCCGGCTCTGCGGCCTCTTCCGCGTCTTCGCCTTCGCCCTCAGACGAGTCGGATCTCCCTTTGGGCCGCC
TCCCCGCATCGGGAATTCCCGCGGTTCGAATTCTACCGGGTAGGGGAGGCGCTTTTCCCAAGGCAGTCTG
GAGCATGCGCTTTAGCAGCCCCGCTGGGCACTTGGCGCTACACAAGTGGCCTCTGGCCTCGCACACATTC
CACATCCACCGGTAGGCGCCAACCGGCTCCGTTCTTTGGTGGCCCCTTCGCGCCACCTTCTACTCCTCCC
CTAGTCAGGAAGTTCCCCCCCGCCCCGCAGCTCGCGTCGTGCAGGACGTGACAAATGGAAGTAGCACGTC
TCACTAGTCTCGTGCAGATGGACAGCACCGCTGAGCAATGGAAGCGGGTAGGCCTTTGGGGCAGCGGCCA
ATAGCAGCTTTGCTCCTTCGCTTTCTGGGCTCAGAGGCTGGGAAGGGGTGGGTCCGGGGGCGGGCTCAGG
GGCGGGCTCAGGGGCGGGGCGGGCGCCCGAAGGTCCTCCGGAGGCCCGGCATTCTGCACGCTTCAAAAGC
GCACGTCTGCCGCGCTGTTCTCCTCTTCCTCATCTCCGGGCCTTTCGACCTCACGTGGCCACCATGACCG
AGTACAAGCCCACGGTGCGCCTCGCCACCCGCGACGACGTCCCCAGGGCCGTACGCACCCTCGCCGCCGC
GTTCGCCGACTACCCCGCCACGCGCCACACCGTCGATCCGGACCGCCACATCGAGCGGGTCACCGAGCTG
CAAGAACTCTTCCTCACGCGCGTCGGGCTCGACATCGGCAAGGTGTGGGTCGCGGACGACGGCGCCGCGG
TGGCGGTCTGGACCACGCCGGAGAGCGTCGAAGCGGGGGCGGTGTTCGCCGAGATCGGCCCGCGCATGGC
CGAGTTGAGCGGTTCCCGGCTGGCCGCGCAGCAACAGATGGAAGGCCTCCTGGCGCCGCACCGGCCCAAG
GAGCCCGCGTGGTTCCTGGCCACCGTCGGCGTCTCGCCCGACCACCAGGGCAAGGGTCTGGGCAGCGCCG
TCGTGCTCCCCGGAGTGGAGGCGGCCGAGCGCGCCGGGGTGCCCGCCTTCCTGGAGACCTCCGCGCCCCG
CAACCTCCCCTTCTACGAGCGGCTCGGCTTCACCGTCACCGCCGACGTCGAGGTGCCCGAAGGACCGCGC
ACCTGGTGCATGACCCGCAAGCCCGGTGCCTGAGGTACCTTTAAGACCAATGACTTACAAGGCAGCTGTA
GATCTTAGCCACTTTTTAAAAGAAAAGGGGGGACTGGAAGGGCTAATTCACTCCCAACGAAGACAAGATC
TGCTTTTTGCTTGTACTGGGTCTCTCTGGTTAGACCAGATCTGAGCCTGGGAGCTCTCTGGCTAACTAGG
GAACCCACTGCTTAAGCCTCAATAAAGCTTGCCTTGAGTGCTTCAAGTAGTGTGTGCCCGTCTGTTGTGT
GACTCTGGTAACTAGAGATCCCTCAGACCCTTTTAGTCAGTGTGGAAAATCTCTAGCAGTAGTAGTTCAT
GTCATCTTATTATTCAGTATTTATAACTTGCAAAGAAATGAATATCAGAGAGTGAGAGGAACTTGTTTAT
TGCAGCTTATAATGGTTACAAATAAAGCAATAGCATCACAAATTTCACAAATAAAGCATTTTTTTCACTG
CATTCTAGTTGTGGTTTGTCCAAACTCATCAATGTATCTTATCATGTCTGGCTCTAGCTATCCCGCCCCT
AACTCCGCCCATCCCGCCCCTAACTCCGCCCAGTTCCGCCCATTCTCCGCCCCATGGCTGACTAATTTTT
TTTATTTATGCAGAGGCCGAGGCCGCCTCGGCCTCTGAGCTATTCCAGAAGTAGTGAGGAGGCTTTTTTG
GAGGCCTAGGGACGTACCCAATTCGCCCTATAGTGAGTCGTATTACGCGCGCTCACTGGCCGTCGTTTTA
CAACGTCGTGACTGGGAAAACCCTGGCGTTACCCAACTTAATCGCCTTGCAGCACATCCCCCTTTCGCCA
GCTGGCGTAATAGCGAAGAGGCCCGCACCGATCGCCCTTCCCAACAGTTGCGCAGCCTGAATGGCGAATG
GG
[124 nt withheld, positions 5813-5936]
C
[91 nt withheld, positions 5938-6028]
A
[49 nt withheld, positions 6030-6078]
CCTTTGACGTTGGAGTCCACGTTCTTT
[37 nt withheld, positions 6106-6142]
ACCCTATCTCGGTCTATTCTTTTGATTTATAAGGGATTTTGCCGATTTCGGCCTATTGGTTAAAAAATGA
GCTGATTTAACAAAAATTTAACGCGAATTTTAACAAAATATTAACGCTTACAATTTAGGTGGCACTTTTC
GGGGAAATGTGCGCGGAACCCCTATTTGTTTATTTTTCTAAATACATTCAAATATGTATCCGCTCATGAG
ACAATAACCCTGATAAATGCTTCAATAATATTGAAAAAGGAAGAGTATGAGTATTCAACATTTCCGTGTC
GCCCTTATTCCCTTTTTTGCGGCATTTTGCCTTCCTGTTTTTGCTCACCCAGAAACGCTGGTGAAAGTAA
AAGATGCTGAAGATCAGTTGGGTGCACGAGTGGGTTACATCGAACTGGATCTCAACAGCGGTAAGATCCT
TGAGAGTTTTCGCCCCGAAGAACGTTTTCCAATGATGAGCACTTTTAAAGTTCTGCTATGTGGCGCGGTA
TTATCCCGTATTGACGCCGGGCAAGAGCAACTCGGTCGCCGCATACACTATTCTCAGAATGACTTGGTTG
AGTACTCACCAGTCACAGAAAAGCATCTTACGGATGGCATGACAGTAAGAGAATTATGCAGTGCTGCCAT
AACCATGAGTGATAACACTGCGGCCAACTTACTTCTGACAACGATCGGAGGACCGAAGGAGCTAACCGCT
TTTTTGCACAACATGGGGGATCATGTAACTCGCCTTGATCGTTGGGAACCGGAGCTGAATGAAGCCATAC
CAAACGACGAGCGTGACACCACGATGCCTGTAGCAATGGCAACAACGTTGCGCAAACTATTAACTGGCGA
ACTACTTACTCTAGCTTCCCGGCAACAATTAATAGACTGGATGGAGGCGGATAAAGTTGCAGGACCACTT
CTGCGCTCGGCCCTTCCGGCTGGCTGGTTTATTGCTGATAAATCTGGAGCCGGTGAGCGTGGGTCTCGCG
GTATCATTGCAGCACTGGGGCCAGATGGTAAGCCCTCCCGTATCGTAGTTATCTACACGACGGGGAGTCA
GGCAACTATGGATGAACGAAATAGACAGATCGCTGAGATAGGTGCCTCACTGATTAAGCATTGGTAACTG
TCAGACCAAGTTTACTCATATATACTTTAGATTGATTTAAAACTTCATTTTTAATTTAAAAGGATCTAGG
TGAAGATCCTTTTTGATAATCTCATGACCAAAATCCCTTAACGTGAGTTTTCGTTCCACTGAGCGTCAGA
CCCCGTAGAAAAGATCAAAGGATCTTCTTGAGATCCTTTTTTTCTGCGCGTAATCTGCTGCTTGCAAACA
AAAAAACCACCGCTACCAGCGGTGGTTTGTTTGCCGGATCAAGAGCTACCAACTCTTTTTCCGAAGGTAA
CTGGCTTCAGCAGAGCGCAGATACCAAATACTGTTCTTCTAGTGTAGCCGTAGTTAGGCCACCACTTCAA
GAACTCTGTAGCACCGCCTACATACCTCGCTCTGCTAATCCTGTTACCAGTGGCTGCTGCCAGTGGCGAT
AAGTCGTGTCTTACCGGGTTGGACTCAAGACGATAGTTACCGGATAAGGCGCAGCGGTCGGGCTGAACGG
GGGGTTCGTGCACACAGCCCAGCTTGGAGCGAACGACCTACACCGAACTGAGATACCTACAGCGTGAGCT
ATGAGAAAGCGCCACGCTTCCCGAAGAGAGAAAGGCGGACAGGTATCCGGTAAGCGGCAGGGTCGGAACA
GGAGAGCGCACGAGGGAGCTTCCAGGGGGAAACGCCTGGTATCTTTATAGTCCTGTCGGGTTTCGCCACC
TCTGACTTGAGCGTCGATTTTTGTGATGCTCGTCAGGGGGGCGGAGCCTATGGAAAAACGCCAGCAACGC
GGCCTTTTTACGGTTCCTGGCCTTTTGCTGGCCTTTTGCTCACATGTTCTTTCCTGCGTTATCCCCTGAT
TCTGTGGATAACCGTATTACCGCCTTTGAGTGAGCTGATACCGCTCGCCGCAGCCGAACGACCGAGCGCA
GCGAGTCAGTGAGCGAGGAAGCGGAAGAGCGCCCAATACGCAAACCGCCTCTCCCCGCGCGTTGGCCGAT
TCATTAATGCAGCTGGCACGACAGGTTTCCCGACTGGAAAGCGGGCAGTGAGCGCAACGCAATTAATGTG
AGTTAGCTCACTCATTAGGCACCCCAGGCTTTACACTTTATGCTTCCGGCTCGTATGTTGTGTGGAATTG
TGAGCGGATAACAATTTCACACAGGAAACAGCTATGACCATGATTACGCCAAGCGCGCAATTAACCCTCA
CTAAAGGGAACAAAAGCTGGAGCTGCAAGCTT
Features (pLannotate 1.2.2; 30 found; start..end, strand, type, name):
      3..229     +  promoter       RSV promoter: Rous sarcoma virus enhancer/promoter
    230..410     +  LTR            5' LTR (truncated): truncated 5' long terminal repeat (LTR) from HIV-1
    457..582     +  misc_feature   HIV-1 Ψ: packaging signal of human immunodeficiency virus type 1
    566..929     +  CDS            HIV-1 gag (fragment): gag protein from human immunodeficiency virus 1; gag
   1075..1308    +  misc_feature   RRE: The Rev response element (RRE) of HIV-1 allows for Rev-dependent mRNA export from the nucleus to the cytoplasm.
   1685..1785    +  CDS            Rev (fragment): human immunodeficiency virus 1 (HIV-1) Rev protein; rev; enhances nuclear export of unspliced and incompletely spliced viral mRNAs
   1803..1920    +  misc_feature   cPPT/CTS: central polypurine tract and central termination sequence of HIV-1
   1938..1958    +  protein_bind   attB4: mutant version of attB; core recombination site for the Gateway® BP reaction BP Clonase™
   1958..2334    +  promoter       TRE3G promoter: 3rd-generation Tet-responsive promoter that can be activated by binding of Tet-On® 3G
   2334..2358    +  protein_bind   attB1: mutant version of attB; recombination site for the Gateway® BP reaction BP Clonase™
   2365..3153    +  CDS            Neurog2: NGN2_MOUSE - Also known as Ath4a, Atoh4, Ngn2. Experimental evidence at protein level: Swiss-Prot protein existence level 1. Transcriptional regulator. Involved in neuronal differentiation. Activates transcription by binding to the E box (5'- CANNTG-3'). From Mus musculus (Mouse).
   3157..3181    -  protein_bind   attB2: mutant version of attB; recombination site for the Gateway® BP reaction BP Clonase™
   3199..3787    +  misc_feature   WPRE: woodchuck hepatitis virus posttranscriptional regulatory element
   3818..4317    +  promoter       PGK promoter: mouse phosphoglycerate kinase 1 promoter
   4334..4933    +  CDS            PuroR: puromycin N-acetyltransferase; pac from Streptomyces alboniger; confers resistance to puromycin
   4923..5003    +  CDS            nef (fragment): NEF_HV1Z2 - Experimental evidence at protein level: Swiss-Prot protein existence level 1. Extracellular Nef protein targets CD4(+) T-lymphocytes for apoptosis by interacting with CXCR4 surface receptors. From Human immunodeficiency virus type 1 group M subtype D (isolate Z2/CDC-Z34) (HIV-1).
   5005..5238    +  LTR            3' LTR (ΔU3): self-inactivating 3' long terminal repeat (LTR) from HIV-1
   5310..5431    +  polyA_signal   SV40 poly(A) signal: SV40 polyadenylation signal
   5471..5606    +  rep_origin     SV40 ori: SV40 origin of replication
   5627..5645    -  promoter       T7 promoter: promoter for bacteriophage T7 RNA polymerase
   5653..5808    +  CDS            lacZα (fragment): LacZα fragment of β-galactosidase; lacZ fragment
   5813..6241    +  rep_origin     f1 ori (sequence partly withheld): f1 bacteriophage origin of replication; arrow indicates direction of (+) strand synthesis
   6294..6398    +  promoter       AmpR promoter: bla
   6399..7259    +  CDS            AmpR: β-lactamase; bla; confers resistance to ampicillin, carbenicillin, and related antibiotics
   7430..8018    +  rep_origin     ori: high-copy-number ColE1/pMB1/pBR322/pUC origin of replication
   8201..8293    +  CDS            lacI (fragment): lac repressor; lacI; The lac repressor binds to the lac operator to inhibit transcription in E. coli. This inhibition can be relieved by adding lactose or isopropyl-β-D-thiogalactopyranoside (IPTG).
   8306..8327    +  protein_bind   CAP binding site: CAP binding activates transcription in the presence of cAMP. E. coli catabolite activator protein
   8342..8372    +  promoter       lac promoter: promoter for the E. coli lac operon
   8380..8396    +  protein_bind   lac operator: The lac repressor binds to the lac operator to inhibit transcription in E. coli. This inhibition can be relieved by adding lactose or isopropyl-β-D-thiogalactopyranoside (IPTG). lac repressor encoded by lacI
   8441..8459    +  promoter       T3 promoter: promoter for bacteriophage T3 RNA polymerase
