[The description below was written by a language model from this plasmid's Addgene catalogue record and pLannotate feature annotations shown in this document.]
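Description:
pLV[TetOn]-Puro-TRE3G>mNeurog2 is an 8,484 bp third-generation-style, self-inactivating HIV-1 lentiviral transfer plasmid built on a commercial pLV backbone by Gateway recombination. In bacteria it is maintained through a high-copy ColE1/pUC origin and selected with ampicillin (AmpR/β-lactamase). The backbone also carries an f1 origin, an SV40 origin and poly(A) signal, and remnants of a lac/T7/T3 cloning region. Viral genomic RNA is transcribed from an RSV promoter fused to a truncated 5' LTR. It includes the Ψ packaging signal with a partial gag sequence, the RRE for Rev-dependent nuclear export, and the cPPT/CTS, and it ends in a ΔU3 3' LTR that silences LTR promoter activity after integration. The recorded backbone size of 792 bp appears to correspond to the insert length rather than the backbone.

The payload is the mouse Neurog2 (neurogenin-2, Ngn2) coding sequence, a bHLH transcription factor that drives neuronal differentiation. It is flanked by attB1 and attB2 sites and placed downstream of the TRE3G tetracycline-responsive promoter, which follows an attB4 site. A WPRE follows the gene to enhance transcript expression. A separate mouse PGK promoter constitutively drives puromycin N-acetyltransferase for selection of transduced mammalian cells. No Tet-On transactivator is annotated in the feature table, so doxycycline-inducible Neurog2 expression would require rtTA supplied from another construct. The associated publication concerns human stem-cell-derived neuronal networks, which is consistent with using this vector for inducible, Ngn2-driven conversion of stem cells into neurons.
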