Addgene plasmid #198754: pLV[TetOn]-Puro-TRE3G>mNeurog2
Purpose: Vector encodes the gene for murine neurogenin-2 under control of a Tet-controlled promoter and the puromycin resistance gene under control of a constitutive PGK promoter
Depositing lab: Nael Nadif Kasri. Depositing organization: Radboud University Nijmegen Medical Centre. Publication: Cadherin-13 is a critical regulator of GABAergic modulation in human stem-cell-derived neuronal networks. Mossink B, van Rhijn JR, Wang S, Linda K, Vitale MR, Zoller JEM, van Hugte EJH, Bak J, Verboven AHA, Selten M, Negwer M, Latour BL, van der Werf I, Keller JM, Klein Gunnewiek TM, Schoenmaker C, Oudakker A, Anania A, Jansen S, Lesch KP, Frega M, van Bokhoven H, Schubert D, Nadif Kasri N. Mol Psychiatry. 2022 Jan;27(1):1-18. doi: 10.1038/s41380-021-01117-x. Epub 2021 May 10. PubMed 33972691.
Backbone
  Vector backbone: pLV[Teton]-Puro-TRE3G
  Backbone manufacturer: Vectorbuilder
  Backbone size w/o insert (bp): 792
  Total vector size (bp): 8484
  Vector type: Lentiviral
  Selectable markers: Puromycin
Growth in bacteria
  Bacterial resistance: Ampicillin, 100 μg/mL
  Growth temperature: 37°C
  Growth strain: NEB Stable
  Copy number: High Copy
Gene/Insert
  Gene/Insert name: Neurogenin-2 (alt name: Ngn2)
  Species: M. musculus (mouse)
  Entrez Gene: Neurog2 (a.k.a. Atoh4, Math4A, bHLHa8, ngn-2, ngn2)
  Promoter: TRE3G
  Cloning method: Gateway Cloning
  Sequencing primers: 5′ -; 3′ -
Terms and licenses: Academic/Nonprofit Terms; Industry Terms: Not Available to Industry
How to cite: pLV[TetOn]-Puro-TRE3G>mNeurog2 was a gift from Nael Nadif Kasri (Addgene plasmid # 198754 ; http://n2t.net/addgene:198754 ; RRID:Addgene_198754)
